Addgene plasmid #76436: PDK4 gRNA (BRDN0001145641)
Purpose: 3rd generation lentiviral gRNA plasmid targeting human PDK4
Depositing lab: John Doench & David Root. Depositing organization: Broad Institute. Publication: Optimized sgRNA design to maximize activity and minimize off-target effects of CRISPR-Cas9. Doench JG, Fusi N, Sullender M, Hegde M, Vaimberg EW, Donovan KF, Smith I, Tothova Z, Wilen C, Orchard R, Virgin HW, Listgarten J, Root DE. Nat Biotechnol. 2016 Jan 18. doi: 10.1038/nbt.3437. PubMed 26780180.
Backbone
  Vector backbone: lentiGuide-Puro
  Backbone manufacturer: Zhang Lab (Addgene plasmid # 52963)
  Vector type: Mammalian Expression, Lentiviral, CRISPR
  Selectable markers: Puromycin
Growth in bacteria
  Bacterial resistance: Ampicillin, 100 μg/mL
  Growth temperature: 37°C
  Growth strain: DH5alpha
  Copy number: High Copy
Gene/Insert
  Gene/Insert name: PDK4 (alt names: PDK4; NM_002612.3)
  gRNA/shRNA sequence: ACATGAACCGTATTTCTACT
  Species: H. sapiens (human)
  Entrez Gene: PDK4
  Promoter: hU6
  Cloning method: Unknown
  Sequencing primers: 5′ U6-F; 3′ pS2-R
Terms and licenses: Academic/Nonprofit Terms; Industry Terms: Not Available to Industry
Depositor comments: The gRNA was designed to target the following Genbank reference sequence(s): NM_002612.3. Note that this plasmid does NOT contain Cas9. It should be used in conjunction with lentiCas9-Blast (Addgene #52962) or otherwise with cell lines already expressing Cas9. Browse the full kinome gRNA library at http://www.addgene.org/pooled-library/broadgpp-human-kinome/ or visit http://www.broadinstitute.org/rnai/public/ for detailed protocols and information.
How to cite: PDK4 gRNA (BRDN0001145641) was a gift from John Doench & David Root (Addgene plasmid # 76436 ; http://n2t.net/addgene:76436 ; RRID:Addgene_76436)
