[The description below was written by a language model from this plasmid's Addgene catalogue record and pLannotate feature annotations shown in this document.]
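Description:
PDK4 gRNA (BRDN0001145641) is a third-generation lentiviral guide RNA plasmid built on the lentiGuide-Puro backbone. It delivers a single CRISPR guide against human PDK4, designed against the reference transcript NM_002612.3. In bacteria it is maintained as a high-copy plasmid through a ColE1/pUC-type origin and selected with ampicillin via the β-lactamase gene. The backbone also carries an f1 origin, an SV40 origin and poly(A) signal, and remnants of a lac/T7/T3 cloning region.

The lentiviral transfer cassette begins with an RSV promoter fused to a truncated HIV-1 5' LTR, which makes genomic RNA production Tat-independent. This is followed by the Ψ packaging signal with a gag fragment, and the Rev response element for nuclear export of the unspliced genome. Inside the provirus, a human U6 RNA polymerase III promoter drives the PDK4-targeting spacer joined to the Streptococcus pyogenes Cas9 guide scaffold. A cPPT/CTS element, which aids nuclear import of the pre-integration complex, lies downstream of this unit. A separate EF-1α core promoter with its intron A then expresses puromycin N-acetyltransferase for selection of transduced mammalian cells. WPRE enhances transcript expression, and a U3-deleted, self-inactivating 3' LTR closes the cassette.

The plasmid does not encode Cas9. It is meant to be used with a separate Cas9 vector such as lentiCas9-Blast, or in cells that already express the nuclease, to disrupt PDK4. The depositor comments point to a human kinome gRNA library, with which this clone appears to be associated, and the associated work concerns optimized sgRNA design rules that improve on-target activity and reduce off-target effects.
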