Features (pLannotate 1.2.2; 29 found; start..end, strand, type, name):
     14..80      +  CDS            small t antigen (fragment): SV40 (simian virus 40) small t antigen
    106..317     +  promoter       EF-1α core promoter: core promoter for human elongation factor EF-1α
    318..1256    +  intron         EF-1α intron A: intron upstream of the start codon of human EF-1α
   1278..1877    +  CDS            PuroR (fragment): puromycin N-acetyltransferase; pac from Streptomyces; confers resistance to puromycin
   1893..2481    +  misc_feature   WPRE: woodchuck hepatitis virus posttranscriptional regulatory element
   2532..2551    +  misc_feature   cPPT/CTS (fragment): central polypurine tract and central termination sequence of HIV-1
   2553..2786    +  LTR            3' LTR (ΔU3): self-inactivating 3' long terminal repeat (LTR) from HIV-1
   2864..2985    +  polyA_signal   SV40 poly(A) signal: SV40 polyadenylation signal
   3025..3160    +  rep_origin     SV40 ori: SV40 origin of replication
   3181..3199    -  promoter       T7 promoter: promoter for bacteriophage T7 RNA polymerase
   3207..3362    +  CDS            lacZα (fragment): LacZα fragment of β-galactosidase; lacZ fragment
   3367..3795    +  rep_origin     f1 ori (sequence partly withheld): f1 bacteriophage origin of replication; arrow indicates direction of (+) strand synthesis
   3848..3952    +  promoter       AmpR promoter: bla
   3953..4813    +  CDS            AmpR: β-lactamase; bla; confers resistance to ampicillin, carbenicillin, and related antibiotics
   4984..5572    +  rep_origin     ori: high-copy-number ColE1/pMB1/pBR322/pUC origin of replication
   5755..5847    +  CDS            lacI (fragment): lac repressor; lacI; The lac repressor binds to the lac operator to inhibit transcription in E. coli. This inhibition can be relieved by adding lactose or isopropyl-β-D-thiogalactopyranoside (IPTG).
   5860..5881    +  protein_bind   CAP binding site: CAP binding activates transcription in the presence of cAMP. E. coli catabolite activator protein
   5896..5926    +  promoter       lac promoter: promoter for the E. coli lac operon
   5934..5950    +  protein_bind   lac operator: The lac repressor binds to the lac operator to inhibit transcription in E. coli. This inhibition can be relieved by adding lactose or isopropyl-β-D-thiogalactopyranoside (IPTG). lac repressor encoded by lacI
   5995..6013    +  promoter       T3 promoter: promoter for bacteriophage T3 RNA polymerase
   6041..6267    +  promoter       RSV promoter: Rous sarcoma virus enhancer/promoter
   6268..6448    +  LTR            5' LTR (truncated): truncated 5' long terminal repeat (LTR) from HIV-1
   6495..6620    +  misc_feature   HIV-1 Ψ: packaging signal of human immunodeficiency virus type 1
   6604..6967    +  CDS            HIV-1 gag (fragment): gag protein from human immunodeficiency virus 1; gag
   7113..7346    +  misc_feature   RRE: The Rev response element (RRE) of HIV-1 allows for Rev-dependent mRNA export from the nucleus to the cytoplasm.
   7723..7749    +  CDS            Rev (fragment): human immunodeficiency virus 1 (HIV-1) Rev protein; rev; enhances nuclear export of unspliced and incompletely spliced viral mRNAs
   7753..7993    +  promoter       U6 promoter: RNA polymerase III promoter for human U6 snRNA
   8023..8098    +  misc_RNA       gRNA scaffold: guide RNA scaffold for the Streptococcus pyogenes CRISPR/Cas9 system
   8154..8271    +  misc_feature   cPPT/CTS: central polypurine tract and central termination sequence of HIV-1
>Addgene plasmid #76436 | PDK4 gRNA (BRDN0001145641) | addgene full sequence | sequence record 185834 | Addgene Assembled Sequence
CCCGGGTGCAAAGATGGATAAAGTTTTAAACAGAGAGGAATCTTTGCAGCTAATGGACCTTCTAGGTCTT
GAAAGGAGTGGGAATTGGCTCCGGTGCCCGTCAGTGGGCAGAGCGCACATCGCCCACAGTCCCCGAGAAG
TTGGGGGGAGGGGTCGGCAATTGATCCGGTGCCTAGAGAAGGTGGCGCGGGGTAAACTGGGAAAGTGATG
TCGTGTACTGGCTCCGCCTTTTTCCCGAGGGTGGGGGAGAACCGTATATAAGTGCAGTAGTCGCCGTGAA
CGTTCTTTTTCGCAACGGGTTTGCCGCCAGAACACAGGTAAGTGCCGTGTGTGGTTCCCGCGGGCCTGGC
CTCTTTACGGGTTATGGCCCTTGCGTGCCTTGAATTACTTCCACCTGGCTGCAGTACGTGATTCTTGATC
CCGAGCTTCGGGTTGGAAGTGGGTGGGAGAGTTCGAGGCCTTGCGCTTAAGGAGCCCCTTCGCCTCGTGC
TTGAGTTGAGGCCTGGCCTGGGCGCTGGGGCCGCCGCGTGCGAATCTGGTGGCACCTTCGCGCCTGTCTC
GCTGCTTTCGATAAGTCTCTAGCCATTTAAAATTTTTGATGACCTGCTGCGACGCTTTTTTTCTGGCAAG
ATAGTCTTGTAAATGCGGGCCAAGATCTGCACACTGGTATTTCGGTTTTTGGGGCCGCGGGCGGCGACGG
GGCCCGTGCGTCCCAGCGCACATGTTCGGCGAGGCGGGGCCTGCGAGCGCGGCCACCGAGAATCGGACGG
GGGTAGTCTCAAGCTGGCCGGCCTGCTCTGGTGCCTGGCCTCGCGCCGCCGTGTATCGCCCCGCCCTGGG
CGGCAAGGCTGGCCCGGTCGGCACCAGTTGCGTGAGCGGAAAGATGGCCGCTTCCCGGCCCTGCTGCAGG
GAGCTCAAAATGGAGGACGCGGCGCTCGGGAGAGCGGGCGGGTGAGTCACCCACACAAAGGAAAAGGGCC
TTTCCGTCCTCAGCCGTCGCTTCATGTGACTCCACGGAGTACCGGGCGCCGTCCAGGCACCTCGATTAGT
TCTCGAGCTTTTGGAGTACGTCGTCTTTAGGTTGGGGGGAGGGGTTTTATGCGATGGAGTTTCCCCACAC
TGAGTGGGTGGAGACTGAAGTTAGGCCAGCTTGGCACTTGATGTAATTCTCCTTGGAATTTGCCCTTTTT
GAGTTTGGATCTTGGTTCATTCTCAAGCCTCAGACAGTGGTTCAAAGTTTTTTTCTTCCATTTCAGGTGT
CGTGACGTACGGCCACCATGACCGAGTACAAGCCCACGGTGCGCCTCGCCACCCGCGACGACGTCCCCAG
GGCCGTACGCACCCTCGCCGCCGCGTTCGCCGACTACCCCGCCACGCGCCACACCGTCGATCCGGACCGC
CACATCGAGCGGGTCACCGAGCTGCAAGAACTCTTCCTCACGCGCGTCGGGCTCGACATCGGCAAGGTGT
GGGTCGCGGACGACGGCGCCGCCGTGGCGGTCTGGACCACGCCGGAGAGCGTCGAAGCGGGGGCGGTGTT
CGCCGAGATCGGCCCGCGCATGGCCGAGTTGAGCGGTTCCCGGCTGGCCGCGCAGCAACAGATGGAAGGC
CTCCTGGCGCCGCACCGGCCCAAGGAGCCCGCGTGGTTCCTGGCCACCGTCGGAGTCTCGCCCGACCACC
AGGGCAAGGGTCTGGGCAGCGCCGTCGTGCTCCCCGGAGTGGAGGCGGCCGAGCGCGCCGGGGTGCCCGC
CTTCCTGGAGACCTCCGCGCCCCGCAACCTCCCCTTCTACGAGCGGCTCGGCTTCACCGTCACCGCCGAC
GTCGAGGTGCCCGAAGGACCGCGCACCTGGTGCATGACCCGCAAGCCCGGTGCCTGAACGCGTTAAGTCG
ACAATCAACCTCTGGATTACAAAATTTGTGAAAGATTGACTGGTATTCTTAACTATGTTGCTCCTTTTAC
GCTATGTGGATACGCTGCTTTAATGCCTTTGTATCATGCTATTGCTTCCCGTATGGCTTTCATTTTCTCC
TCCTTGTATAAATCCTGGTTGCTGTCTCTTTATGAGGAGTTGTGGCCCGTTGTCAGGCAACGTGGCGTGG
TGTGCACTGTGTTTGCTGACGCAACCCCCACTGGTTGGGGCATTGCCACCACCTGTCAGCTCCTTTCCGG
GACTTTCGCTTTCCCCCTCCCTATTGCCACGGCGGAACTCATCGCCGCCTGCCTTGCCCGCTGCTGGACA
GGGGCTCGGCTGTTGGGCACTGACAATTCCGTGGTGTTGTCGGGGAAATCATCGTCCTTTCCTTGGCTGC
TCGCCTGTGTTGCCACCTGGATTCTGCGCGGGACGTCCTTCTGCTACGTCCCTTCGGCCCTCAATCCAGC
GGACCTTCCTTCCCGCGGCCTGCTGCCGGCTCTGCGGCCTCTTCCGCGTCTTCGCCTTCGCCCTCAGACG
AGTCGGATCTCCCTTTGGGCCGCCTCCCCGCGTCGACTTTAAGACCAATGACTTACAAGGCAGCTGTAGA
TCTTAGCCACTTTTTAAAAGAAAAGGGGGGACTGGAAGGGCTAATTCACTCCCAACGAAGACAAGATCTG
CTTTTTGCTTGTACTGGGTCTCTCTGGTTAGACCAGATCTGAGCCTGGGAGCTCTCTGGCTAACTAGGGA
ACCCACTGCTTAAGCCTCAATAAAGCTTGCCTTGAGTGCTTCAAGTAGTGTGTGCCCGTCTGTTGTGTGA
CTCTGGTAACTAGAGATCCCTCAGACCCTTTTAGTCAGTGTGGAAAATCTCTAGCAGTACGTATAGTAGT
TCATGTCATCTTATTATTCAGTATTTATAACTTGCAAAGAAATGAATATCAGAGAGTGAGAGGAACTTGT
TTATTGCAGCTTATAATGGTTACAAATAAAGCAATAGCATCACAAATTTCACAAATAAAGCATTTTTTTC
ACTGCATTCTAGTTGTGGTTTGTCCAAACTCATCAATGTATCTTATCATGTCTGGCTCTAGCTATCCCGC
CCCTAACTCCGCCCATCCCGCCCCTAACTCCGCCCAGTTCCGCCCATTCTCCGCCCCATGGCTGACTAAT
TTTTTTTATTTATGCAGAGGCCGAGGCCGCCTCGGCCTCTGAGCTATTCCAGAAGTAGTGAGGAGGCTTT
TTTGGAGGCCTAGGGACGTACCCAATTCGCCCTATAGTGAGTCGTATTACGCGCGCTCACTGGCCGTCGT
TTTACAACGTCGTGACTGGGAAAACCCTGGCGTTACCCAACTTAATCGCCTTGCAGCACATCCCCCTTTC
GCCAGCTGGCGTAATAGCGAAGAGGCCCGCACCGATCGCCCTTCCCAACAGTTGCGCAGCCTGAATGGCG
AATGGG
[124 nt withheld, positions 3367-3490]
C
[91 nt withheld, positions 3492-3582]
A
[49 nt withheld, positions 3584-3632]
CCTTTGACGTTGGAGTCCACGTTCTTT
[37 nt withheld, positions 3660-3696]
ACCCTATCTCGGTCTATTCTTTTGATTTATAAGGGATTTTGCCGATTTCGGCCTATTGGTTAAAAAATGA
GCTGATTTAACAAAAATTTAACGCGAATTTTAACAAAATATTAACGCTTACAATTTAGGTGGCACTTTTC
GGGGAAATGTGCGCGGAACCCCTATTTGTTTATTTTTCTAAATACATTCAAATATGTATCCGCTCATGAG
ACAATAACCCTGATAAATGCTTCAATAATATTGAAAAAGGAAGAGTATGAGTATTCAACATTTCCGTGTC
GCCCTTATTCCCTTTTTTGCGGCATTTTGCCTTCCTGTTTTTGCTCACCCAGAAACGCTGGTGAAAGTAA
AAGATGCTGAAGATCAGTTGGGTGCACGAGTGGGTTACATCGAACTGGATCTCAACAGCGGTAAGATCCT
TGAGAGTTTTCGCCCCGAAGAACGTTTTCCAATGATGAGCACTTTTAAAGTTCTGCTATGTGGCGCGGTA
TTATCCCGTATTGACGCCGGGCAAGAGCAACTCGGTCGCCGCATACACTATTCTCAGAATGACTTGGTTG
AGTACTCACCAGTCACAGAAAAGCATCTTACGGATGGCATGACAGTAAGAGAATTATGCAGTGCTGCCAT
AACCATGAGTGATAACACTGCGGCCAACTTACTTCTGACAACGATCGGAGGACCGAAGGAGCTAACCGCT
TTTTTGCACAACATGGGGGATCATGTAACTCGCCTTGATCGTTGGGAACCGGAGCTGAATGAAGCCATAC
CAAACGACGAGCGTGACACCACGATGCCTGTAGCAATGGCAACAACGTTGCGCAAACTATTAACTGGCGA
ACTACTTACTCTAGCTTCCCGGCAACAATTAATAGACTGGATGGAGGCGGATAAAGTTGCAGGACCACTT
CTGCGCTCGGCCCTTCCGGCTGGCTGGTTTATTGCTGATAAATCTGGAGCCGGTGAGCGTGGGTCTCGCG
GTATCATTGCAGCACTGGGGCCAGATGGTAAGCCCTCCCGTATCGTAGTTATCTACACGACGGGGAGTCA
GGCAACTATGGATGAACGAAATAGACAGATCGCTGAGATAGGTGCCTCACTGATTAAGCATTGGTAACTG
TCAGACCAAGTTTACTCATATATACTTTAGATTGATTTAAAACTTCATTTTTAATTTAAAAGGATCTAGG
TGAAGATCCTTTTTGATAATCTCATGACCAAAATCCCTTAACGTGAGTTTTCGTTCCACTGAGCGTCAGA
CCCCGTAGAAAAGATCAAAGGATCTTCTTGAGATCCTTTTTTTCTGCGCGTAATCTGCTGCTTGCAAACA
AAAAAACCACCGCTACCAGCGGTGGTTTGTTTGCCGGATCAAGAGCTACCAACTCTTTTTCCGAAGGTAA
CTGGCTTCAGCAGAGCGCAGATACCAAATACTGTTCTTCTAGTGTAGCCGTAGTTAGGCCACCACTTCAA
GAACTCTGTAGCACCGCCTACATACCTCGCTCTGCTAATCCTGTTACCAGTGGCTGCTGCCAGTGGCGAT
AAGTCGTGTCTTACCGGGTTGGACTCAAGACGATAGTTACCGGATAAGGCGCAGCGGTCGGGCTGAACGG
GGGGTTCGTGCACACAGCCCAGCTTGGAGCGAACGACCTACACCGAACTGAGATACCTACAGCGTGAGCT
ATGAGAAAGCGCCACGCTTCCCGAAGGGAGAAAGGCGGACAGGTATCCGGTAAGCGGCAGGGTCGGAACA
GGAGAGCGCACGAGGGAGCTTCCAGGGGGAAACGCCTGGTATCTTTATAGTCCTGTCGGGTTTCGCCACC
TCTGACTTGAGCGTCGATTTTTGTGATGCTCGTCAGGGGGGCGGAGCCTATGGAAAAACGCCAGCAACGC
GGCCTTTTTACGGTTCCTGGCCTTTTGCTGGCCTTTTGCTCACATGTTCTTTCCTGCGTTATCCCCTGAT
TCTGTGGATAACCGTATTACCGCCTTTGAGTGAGCTGATACCGCTCGCCGCAGCCGAACGACCGAGCGCA
GCGAGTCAGTGAGCGAGGAAGCGGAAGAGCGCCCAATACGCAAACCGCCTCTCCCCGCGCGTTGGCCGAT
TCATTAATGCAGCTGGCACGACAGGTTTCCCGACTGGAAAGCGGGCAGTGAGCGCAACGCAATTAATGTG
AGTTAGCTCACTCATTAGGCACCCCAGGCTTTACACTTTATGCTTCCGGCTCGTATGTTGTGTGGAATTG
TGAGCGGATAACAATTTCACACAGGAAACAGCTATGACCATGATTACGCCAAGCGCGCAATTAACCCTCA
CTAAAGGGAACAAAAGCTGGAGCTGCAAGCTTAATGTAGTCTTATGCAATACTCTTGTAGTCTTGCAACA
TGGTAACGATGAGTTAGCAACATGCCTTACAAGGAGAGAAAAAGCACCGTGCATGCCGATTGGTGGAAGT
AAGGTGGTACGATCGTGCCTTATTAGGAAGGCAACAGACGGGTCTGACATGGATTGGACGAACCACTGAA
TTGCCGCATTGCAGAGATATTGTATTTAAGTGCCTAGCTCGATACATAAACGGGTCTCTCTGGTTAGACC
AGATCTGAGCCTGGGAGCTCTCTGGCTAACTAGGGAACCCACTGCTTAAGCCTCAATAAAGCTTGCCTTG
AGTGCTTCAAGTAGTGTGTGCCCGTCTGTTGTGTGACTCTGGTAACTAGAGATCCCTCAGACCCTTTTAG
TCAGTGTGGAAAATCTCTAGCAGTGGCGCCCGAACAGGGACTTGAAAGCGAAAGGGAAACCAGAGGAGCT
CTCTCGACGCAGGACTCGGCTTGCTGAAGCGCGCACGGCAAGAGGCGAGGGGCGGCGACTGGTGAGTACG
CCAAAAATTTTGACTAGCGGAGGCTAGAAGGAGAGAGATGGGTGCGAGAGCGTCAGTATTAAGCGGGGGA
GAATTAGATCGCGATGGGAAAAAATTCGGTTAAGGCCAGGGGGAAAGAAAAAATATAAATTAAAACATAT
AGTATGGGCAAGCAGGGAGCTAGAACGATTCGCAGTTAATCCTGGCCTGTTAGAAACATCAGAAGGCTGT
AGACAAATACTGGGACAGCTACAACCATCCCTTCAGACAGGATCAGAAGAACTTAGATCATTATATAATA
CAGTAGCAACCCTCTATTGTGTGCATCAAAGGATAGAGATAAAAGACACCAAGGAAGCTTTAGACAAGAT
AGAGGAAGAGCAAAACAAAAGTAAGACCACCGCACAGCAAGCGGCCGCTGATCTTCAGACCTGGAGGAGG
AGATATGAGGGACAATTGGAGAAGTGAATTATATAAATATAAAGTAGTAAAAATTGAACCATTAGGAGTA
GCACCCACCAAGGCAAAGAGAAGAGTGGTGCAGAGAGAAAAAAGAGCAGTGGGAATAGGAGCTTTGTTCC
TTGGGTTCTTGGGAGCAGCAGGAAGCACTATGGGCGCAGCGTCAATGACGCTGACGGTACAGGCCAGACA
ATTATTGTCTGGTATAGTGCAGCAGCAGAACAATTTGCTGAGGGCTATTGAGGCGCAACAGCATCTGTTG
CAACTCACAGTCTGGGGCATCAAGCAGCTCCAGGCAAGAATCCTGGCTGTGGAAAGATACCTAAAGGATC
AACAGCTCCTGGGGATTTGGGGTTGCTCTGGAAAACTCATTTGCACCACTGCTGTGCCTTGGAATGCTAG
TTGGAGTAATAAATCTCTGGAACAGATTTGGAATCACACGACCTGGATGGAGTGGGACAGAGAAATTAAC
AATTACACAAGCTTAATACACTCCTTAATTGAAGAATCGCAAAACCAGCAAGAAAAGAATGAACAAGAAT
TATTGGAATTAGATAAATGGGCAAGTTTGTGGAATTGGTTTAACATAACAAATTGGCTGTGGTATATAAA
ATTATTCATAATGATAGTAGGAGGCTTGGTAGGTTTAAGAATAGTTTTTGCTGTACTTTCTATAGTGAAT
AGAGTTAGGCAGGGATATTCACCATTATCGTTTCAGACCCACCTCCCAACCCCGAGGGGACCCAGAGAGG
GCCTATTTCCCATGATTCCTTCATATTTGCATATACGATACAAGGCTGTTAGAGAGATAATTAGAATTAA
TTTGACTGTAAACACAAAGATATTAGTACAAAATACGTGACGTAGAAAGTAATAATTTCTTGGGTAGTTT
GCAGTTTTAAAATTATGTTTTAAAATGGACTATCATATGCTTACCGTAACTTGAAAGTATTTCGATTTCT
TGGCTTTATATATCTTGTGGAAAGGACGAAACACCGACATGAACCGTATTTCTACTGTTTTAGAGCTAGA
AATAGCAAGTTAAAATAAGGCTAGTCCGTTATCAACTTGAAAAAGTGGCACCGAGTCGGTGCTTTTTTAA
GCTTGGCGTAACTAGATCTTGAGACAAATGGCAGTATTCATCCACAATTTTAAAAGAAAAGGGGGGATTG
GGGGGTACAGTGCAGGGGAAAGAATAGTAGACATAATAGCAACAGACATACAAACTAAAGAATTACAAAA
ACAAATTACAAAAATTCAAAATTTTCGGGTTTATTACAGGGACAGCAGAGATCCACTTTGGCGCCGGCTC
GAGGGGG
