>Addgene plasmid #76436 | PDK4 gRNA (BRDN0001145641) | depositor partial sequence | sequence record 143896 | Target Sequence
ACATGAACCGTATTTCTACT
