>Addgene plasmid #76436 | PDK4 gRNA (BRDN0001145641) | addgene partial sequence | sequence record 185833 | hU6-F
AGAAAGTAATAATTTCTTGGGTAGTTTGCAGTTTTAAAATTATGTTTTAAAATGGACTATCATATGCTTA
CCGTAACTTGAAAGTATTTCGATTTCTTGGCTTTATATATCTTGTGGAAAGGACGAAACACCGACATGAA
CCGTATTTCTACTGTTTTAGAGCTAGAAATAGCAAGTTAAAATAAGGCTAGTCCGTTATCAACTTGAAAA
AGTGGCACCGAGTCGGTGCTTTTTTAAGCTTGGCGTAACTAGATCTTGAGACAAATGGCAGTATTCATCC
ACAATTTTAAAAGAAAAGGGGGGATTGGGGGGTACAGTGCAGGGGAAAGAATAGTAGACATAATAGCAAC
AGACATACAAACTAAAGAATTACAAAAACAAATTACAAAAATTCAAAATTTTCGGGTTTATTACAGGGAC
AGCAGAGATCCACTTTGGCGCCGGCTCGAGGGGGCCCGGGTGCAAAGATGGATAAAGTTTTAAACAGAGA
GGAATCTTTGCAGCTAATGGACCTTCTAGGTCTTGAAAGGAGTGGGAATTGGCTCCGGTGCCCGTCAGTG
GGCAGAGCGC
